Addgene plasmid #22878: pSYFP2-C1
Depositing lab: Dorus Gadella. Depositing organization: University of Amsterdam. Publication: Cyan and yellow super fluorescent proteins with improved brightness, protein folding, and FRET Foerster radius. Kremers GJ, Goedhart J, van Munster EB, Gadella TW. Biochemistry. 2006 May 30. 45(21):6570-80. 10.1021/bi0516273 PubMed 16716067.
Backbone
  Vector backbone: pEGFP-C1
  Backbone manufacturer: Clontech
  Backbone size w/o insert (bp): 4000
  Vector type: Mammalian Expression
  Selectable markers: Neomycin (select with G418)
Growth in bacteria
  Bacterial resistance: Kanamycin, 50 μg/mL
  Growth temperature: 37°C
  Growth strain: DH5alpha
  Copy number: High Copy
Gene/Insert
  Gene/Insert name: SYFP2 (alt name: mVenus(L68V))
  Species: A. victoria
  Insert size (bp): 720
  Cloning method: Restriction Enzyme; 5′ cloning site AgeI (not destroyed); 3′ cloning site BsrGI (not destroyed)
  Sequencing primers: 5′ CMV
Terms and licenses: Academic/Nonprofit Terms; Industry Terms: Not Available to Industry
How to cite: pSYFP2-C1 was a gift from Dorus Gadella (Addgene plasmid # 22878 ; http://n2t.net/addgene:22878 ; RRID:Addgene_22878)
