[The description below was written by a language model from this plasmid's Addgene catalogue record and pLannotate feature annotations shown in this document.]
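Description:
pSYFP2-C1 is a mammalian expression plasmid built on the Clontech pEGFP-C1 backbone, in which the original fluorescent protein coding region has been exchanged, between retained AgeI and BsrGI sites, for SYFP2, a yellow fluorescent protein derived from Aequorea victoria GFP and also known as mVenus(L68V). The full sequence record is 4,731 nt. The plasmid is maintained at high copy in E. coli through a ColE1/pUC-type origin. A single NeoR/KanR gene (Tn5 aminoglycoside phosphotransferase) serves both hosts. A bacterial bla-type promoter drives it for kanamycin selection, while the adjacent SV40 enhancer/early promoter drives it in mammalian cells for G418 selection of stable lines, with an HSV TK polyadenylation signal downstream. An f1 origin is also present and allows production of single-stranded DNA. The short large T antigen, ble and bGH poly(A) fragments in the feature table appear to be backbone remnants or partial annotation matches rather than functional elements.

The expression cassette consists of the human CMV immediate early enhancer and promoter, the SYFP2 open reading frame, a multiple cloning site placed directly after the coding sequence, and an SV40 polyadenylation signal. This "C1" layout means a gene of interest inserted in frame into the cloning site is expressed with SYFP2 fused to its N-terminus, while the empty vector expresses the fluorescent protein alone. SYFP2 is annotated as a rapidly maturing, constitutively fluorescent monomer with moderate acid sensitivity. The associated publication describes cyan and yellow variants with improved brightness, folding and FRET properties. The plasmid is therefore suited to making yellow fusion proteins for live-cell localisation imaging and to supplying the yellow partner in cyan/yellow FRET pairs.
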