Features (pLannotate 1.2.2; 14 found; start..end, strand, type, name):
     61..364     +  enhancer       CMV enhancer: human cytomegalovirus immediate early enhancer
    365..568     +  promoter       CMV promoter: human cytomegalovirus (CMV) immediate early promoter
    613..1329    +  CDS            SYFP2: SYFP2 is a basic (constitutively fluorescent) yellow fluorescent protein published in 2006, derived from Aequorea victoria. It is reported to be a very rapidly-maturing monomer with moderate acid sensitivity.
   1330..1395    +  misc_feature   MCS: multiple cloning site
   1412..1496    +  CDS            large T antigen (fragment): large T antigen from SV40 (simian virus 40)
   1519..1640    +  polyA_signal   SV40 poly(A) signal: SV40 polyadenylation signal
   1674..2102    -  rep_origin     f1 ori (sequence partly withheld): f1 bacteriophage origin of replication; arrow indicates direction of (+) strand synthesis
   2129..2233    +  promoter       AmpR promoter: bla
   2235..2592    +  promoter       SV40 promoter: SV40 enhancer and early promoter
   2627..3421    +  CDS            NeoR/KanR: aminoglycoside phosphotransferase from Tn5; aph(3')-II (or nptII); confers resistance to neomycin, kanamycin, and G418 (Geneticin®)
   3442..3594    +  CDS            ble (fragment): BLE_KLEPN - Experimental evidence at protein level: Swiss-Prot protein existence level 1. Binding protein with a strong affinity to the bleomycin family of antibiotics. Binds to CL990; an antimitotic-antibiotic compound. From Klebsiella pneumoniae.
   3653..3700    +  polyA_signal   HSV TK poly(A) signal: herpes simplex virus thymidine kinase polyadenylation signal (Cole and Stacy, 1985)
   3791..3807    -  polyA_signal   bGH poly(A) signal (fragment): bovine growth hormone polyadenylation signal
   4029..4617    +  rep_origin     ori: high-copy-number ColE1/pMB1/pBR322/pUC origin of replication
>Addgene plasmid #22878 | pSYFP2-C1 | depositor full sequence | sequence record 10488 | Author sequence
TAGTTATTAATAGTAATCAATTACGGGGTCATTAGTTCATAGCCCATATATGGAGTTCCGCGTTACATAA
CTTACGGTAAATGGCCCGCCTGGCTGACCGCCCAACGACCCCCGCCCATTGACGTCAATAATGACGTATG
TTCCCATAGTAACGCCAATAGGGACTTTCCATTGACGTCAATGGGTGGAGTATTTACGGTAAACTGCCCA
CTTGGCAGTACATCAAGTGTATCATATGCCAAGTACGCCCCCTATTGACGTCAATGACGGTAAATGGCCC
GCCTGGCATTATGCCCAGTACATGACCTTATGGGACTTTCCTACTTGGCAGTACATCTACGTATTAGTCA
TCGCTATTACCATGGTGATGCGGTTTTGGCAGTACATCAATGGGCGTGGATAGCGGTTTGACTCACGGGG
ATTTCCAAGTCTCCACCCCATTGACGTCAATGGGAGTTTGTTTTGGCACCAAAATCAACGGGACTTTCCA
AAATGTCGTAACAACTCCGCCCCATTGACGCAAATGGGCGGTAGGCGTGTACGGTGGGAGGTCTATATAA
GCAGAGCTGGTTTAGTGAACCGTCAGATCCGCTAGCGCTACCGGTCGCCACCATGGTGAGCAAGGGCGAG
GAGCTGTTCACCGGGGTGGTGCCCATCCTGGTCGAGCTGGACGGCGACGTAAACGGCCACAAGTTCAGCG
TGTCCGGCGAGGGCGAGGGCGATGCCACCTACGGCAAGCTGACCCTGAAGCTGATCTGCACCACCGGCAA
GCTGCCCGTGCCCTGGCCCACCCTCGTGACCACCCTGGGCTACGGCGTGCAGTGCTTCGCCCGCTACCCC
GACCACATGAAGCAGCACGACTTCTTCAAGTCCGCCATGCCCGAAGGCTACGTCCAGGAGCGCACCATCT
TCTTCAAGGACGACGGCAACTACAAGACCCGCGCCGAGGTGAAGTTCGAGGGCGACACCCTGGTGAACCG
CATCGAGCTGAAGGGCATCGACTTCAAGGAGGACGGCAACATCCTGGGGCACAAGCTGGAGTACAACTAC
AACAGCCACAACGTCTATATCACCGCCGACAAGCAGAAGAACGGCATCAAGGCCAACTTCAAGATCCGCC
ACAACATCGAGGACGGCGGCGTGCAGCTCGCCGACCACTACCAGCAGAACACCCCCATCGGCGACGGCCC
CGTGCTGCTGCCCGACAACCACTACCTGAGCTACCAGTCCAAGCTGAGCAAAGACCCCAACGAGAAGCGC
GATCACATGGTCCTGCTGGAGTTCGTGACCGCCGCCGGGATCACTCTCGGCATGGACGAGCTGTACAAGT
CCGGACTCAGATCTCGAGCTCAAGCTTCGAATTCTGCAGTCGACGGTACCGCGGGCCCGGGATCCACCGG
ATCTAGATAACTGATCATAATCAGCCATACCACATTTGTAGAGGTTTTACTTGCTTTAAAAAACCTCCCA
CACCTCCCCCTGAACCTGAAACATAAAATGAATGCAATTGTTGTTGTTAACTTGTTTATTGCAGCTTATA
ATGGTTACAAATAAAGCAATAGCATCACAAATTTCACAAATAAAGCATTTTTTTCACTGCATTCTAGTTG
TGGTTTGTCCAAACTCATCAATGTATCTTAACGCGTAAATTGTAAGCGTTAATATTTTGTTAAAATTCGC
GTTAAATTTTTGTTAAATCAGCTCATTTTTTAACCAATAGGCCGAAATCGGCAAAATCCCTTATAAATCA
AAAGAATAGACCGAGATAGGGT
[37 nt withheld, positions 1773-1809]
AAAGAACGTGGACTCCAACGTCAAAGG
[49 nt withheld, positions 1837-1885]
T
[91 nt withheld, positions 1887-1977]
G
[124 nt withheld, positions 1979-2102]
CAGGTGGCACTTTTCGGGGAAATGTGCGCGGAACCCCTATTTGTTTATTTTTCTAAATACATTCAAATAT
GTATCCGCTCATGAGACAATAACCCTGATAAATGCTTCAATAATATTGAAAAAGGAAGAGTCCTGAGGCG
GAAAGAACCAGCTGTGGAATGTGTGTCAGTTAGGGTGTGGAAAGTCCCCAGGCTCCCCAGCAGGCAGAAG
TATGCAAAGCATGCATCTCAATTAGTCAGCAACCAGGTGTGGAAAGTCCCCAGGCTCCCCAGCAGGCAGA
AGTATGCAAAGCATGCATCTCAATTAGTCAGCAACCATAGTCCCGCCCCTAACTCCGCCCATCCCGCCCC
TAACTCCGCCCAGTTCCGCCCATTCTCCGCCCCATGGCTGACTAATTTTTTTTATTTATGCAGAGGCCGA
GGCCGCCTCGGCCTCTGAGCTATTCCAGAAGTAGTGAGGAGGCTTTTTTGGAGGCCTAGGCTTTTGCAAA
GATCGATCAAGAGACAGGATGAGGATCGTTTCGCATGATTGAACAAGATGGATTGCACGCAGGTTCTCCG
GCCGCTTGGGTGGAGAGGCTATTCGGCTATGACTGGGCACAACAGACAATCGGCTGCTCTGATGCCGCCG
TGTTCCGGCTGTCAGCGCAGGGGCGCCCGGTTCTTTTTGTCAAGACCGACCTGTCCGGTGCCCTGAATGA
ACTGCAAGACGAGGCAGCGCGGCTATCGTGGCTGGCCACGACGGGCGTTCCTTGCGCAGCTGTGCTCGAC
GTTGTCACTGAAGCGGGAAGGGACTGGCTGCTATTGGGCGAAGTGCCGGGGCAGGATCTCCTGTCATCTC
ACCTTGCTCCTGCCGAGAAAGTATCCATCATGGCTGATGCAATGCGGCGGCTGCATACGCTTGATCCGGC
TACCTGCCCATTCGACCACCAAGCGAAACATCGCATCGAGCGAGCACGTACTCGGATGGAAGCCGGTCTT
GTCGATCAGGATGATCTGGACGAAGAGCATCAGGGGCTCGCGCCAGCCGAACTGTTCGCCAGGCTCAAGG
CGAGCATGCCCGACGGCGAGGATCTCGTCGTGACCCATGGCGATGCCTGCTTGCCGAATATCATGGTGGA
AAATGGCCGCTTTTCTGGATTCATCGACTGTGGCCGGCTGGGTGTGGCGGACCGCTATCAGGACATAGCG
TTGGCTACCCGTGATATTGCTGAAGAGCTTGGCGGCGAATGGGCTGACCGCTTCCTCGTGCTTTACGGTA
TCGCCGCTCCCGATTCGCAGCGCATCGCCTTCTATCGCCTTCTTGACGAGTTCTTCTGAGCGGGACTCTG
GGGTTCGAAATGACCGACCAAGCGACGCCCAACCTGCCATCACGAGATTTCGATTCCACCGCCGCCTTCT
ATGAAAGGTTGGGCTTCGGAATCGTTTTCCGGGACGCCGGCTGGATGATCCTCCAGCGCGGGGATCTCAT
GCTGGAGTTCTTCGCCCACCCTAGGGGGAGGCTAACTGAAACACGGAAGGAGACAATACCGGAAGGAACC
CGCGCTATGACGGCAATAAAAAGACAGAATAAAACGCACGGTGTTGGGTCGTTTGTTCATAAACGCGGGG
TTCGGTCCCAGGGCTGGCACTCTGTCGATACCCCACCGAGACCCCATTGGGGCCAATACGCCCGCGTTTC
TTCCTTTTCCCCACCCCACCCCCCAAGTTCGGGTGAAGGCCCAGGGCTCGCAGCCAACGTCGGGGCGGCA
GGCCCTGCCATAGCCTCAGGTTACTCATATATACTTTAGATTGATTTAAAACTTCATTTTTAATTTAAAA
GGATCTAGGTGAAGATCCTTTTTGATAATCTCATGACCAAAATCCCTTAACGTGAGTTTTCGTTCCACTG
AGCGTCAGACCCCGTAGAAAAGATCAAAGGATCTTCTTGAGATCCTTTTTTTCTGCGCGTAATCTGCTGC
TTGCAAACAAAAAAACCACCGCTACCAGCGGTGGTTTGTTTGCCGGATCAAGAGCTACCAACTCTTTTTC
CGAAGGTAACTGGCTTCAGCAGAGCGCAGATACCAAATACTGTCCTTCTAGTGTAGCCGTAGTTAGGCCA
CCACTTCAAGAACTCTGTAGCACCGCCTACATACCTCGCTCTGCTAATCCTGTTACCAGTGGCTGCTGCC
AGTGGCGATAAGTCGTGTCTTACCGGGTTGGACTCAAGACGATAGTTACCGGATAAGGCGCAGCGGTCGG
GCTGAACGGGGGGTTCGTGCACACAGCCCAGCTTGGAGCGAACGACCTACACCGAACTGAGATACCTACA
GCGTGAGCTATGAGAAAGCGCCACGCTTCCCGAAGGGAGAAAGGCGGACAGGTATCCGGTAAGCGGCAGG
GTCGGAACAGGAGAGCGCACGAGGGAGCTTCCAGGGGGAAACGCCTGGTATCTTTATAGTCCTGTCGGGT
TTCGCCACCTCTGACTTGAGCGTCGATTTTTGTGATGCTCGTCAGGGGGGCGGAGCCTATGGAAAAACGC
CAGCAACGCGGCCTTTTTACGGTTCCTGGCCTTTTGCTGGCCTTTTGCTCACATGTTCTTTCCTGCGTTA
TCCCCTGATTCTGTGGATAACCGTATTACCGCCATGCAT
