>Addgene plasmid #22878 | pSYFP2-C1 | addgene partial sequence | sequence record 28909 | 22878 with CMV-F
GGAGNNTTAGCAGAGCTGGTTNGTGAACCGTCAGATCCGCTAGCGCTACCGGTCGCCACCATGGTGAGCA
AGGGCGAGGAGCTGTTCACCGGGGTGGTGCCCATCCTGGTCGAGCTGGACGGCGACGTAAACGGCCACAA
GTTCAGCGTGTCCGGCGAGGGCGAGGGCGATGCCACCTACGGCAAGCTGACCCTGAAGCTGATCTGCACC
ACCGGCAAGCTGCCCGTGCCCTGGCCCACCCTCGTGACCACCCTGGGCTACGGCGTGCAGTGCTTCGCCC
GCTACCCCGACCACATGAAGCAGCACGACTTCTTCAAGTCCGCCATGCCCGAAGGCTACGTCCAGGAGCG
CACCATCTTCTTCAAGGACGACGGCAACTACAAGACCCGCGCCGAGGTGAAGTTCGAGGGCGACACCCTG
GTGAACCGCATCGAGCTGAAGGGCATCGACTTCAAGGAGGACGGCAACATCCTGGGGCACAAGCTGGAGT
ACAACTACAACAGCCACAACGTCTATATCACCGCCGACAAGCAGAAGAACGGCATCAAGGCCAACTTCAA
GATCCGCCACAACATCGAGGACGGCGGCGTGCAGCTCGCCGACCACTACCAGCAGAACACCCCCATCGGC
GACGGCCCCGTGCTGCTGCCCGACAACCACTACCTGAGCTACCAGTCCAAGCTGAGCAAAGACCCCAACG
AG
